Addgene plasmid #55050: mCherry-Gamma-Tubulin-17
Purpose: Localization: Centrosomes, Excitation: 587, Emission: 610
Depositing lab: Michael Davidson. Depositing organization: Florida State University, Tallahassee.
Backbone
  Vector backbone: mCherry
  Backbone size w/o insert (bp): 4750
  Vector type: Mammalian Expression
  Selectable markers: Neomycin (select with G418)
Growth in bacteria
  Bacterial resistance: Kanamycin, 50 μg/mL
  Growth temperature: 37°C
  Growth strain: DH5alpha
  Copy number: High Copy
Gene/Insert
  Gene/Insert name: Gamma-Tubulin (alt name: NM_001070.4)
  Species: H. sapiens (human)
  Entrez Gene: TUBG1 (a.k.a. CDCBM4, GCP-1, TUBG, TUBGCP1)
  Promoter: CMV
  Tag / fusion protein: mCherry (C terminal on backbone)
  Cloning method: Unknown
  Sequencing primers: 5′ CMV-F; 3′ SV40pA-R
Terms and licenses: Academic/Nonprofit Terms; Industry Terms: Not Available to Industry
Depositor comments: . Excitation = 587; Emission = 610
How to cite: mCherry-Gamma-Tubulin-17 was a gift from Michael Davidson (Addgene plasmid # 55050 ; http://n2t.net/addgene:55050 ; RRID:Addgene_55050)
