[The description below was written by a language model from this plasmid's Addgene catalogue record and pLannotate feature annotations shown in this document.]
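Description:
mCherry-Gamma-Tubulin-17 is a mammalian expression plasmid that produces human gamma-tubulin (TUBG1) fused to the red fluorescent protein mCherry, intended as a live- or fixed-cell marker for centrosomes. It is built on an mCherry backbone whose layout matches the common N1-style fluorescent protein vectors. The CMV immediate early enhancer and promoter drive the TUBG1 coding sequence, which is followed by a short remnant of the multiple cloning site that serves as a linker, then the mCherry coding sequence, so the fluorophore sits at the C terminus of gamma-tubulin. The "17" in the name probably refers to the linker length, but the record does not say so. Transcripts are terminated by an SV40 polyadenylation signal. The short large T antigen fragment annotated just upstream of it is simply part of that SV40-derived region.

The plasmid replicates at high copy in E. coli from a ColE1/pUC-type origin and also carries an f1 origin for single-stranded DNA production. A single Tn5 aminoglycoside phosphotransferase gene (NeoR/KanR) provides selection in both hosts. A bacterial bla-type promoter drives it for kanamycin resistance, and the adjacent SV40 enhancer/early promoter, together with an HSV TK polyadenylation signal, drives it for G418 selection of stable mammalian lines. The small ble and bGH poly(A) fragments in the feature table appear to be backbone remnants or incidental matches rather than functional elements.

Because gamma-tubulin is a pericentriolar matrix component found at microtubule organizing centres, the fusion labels centrosomes and spindle poles. It can be imaged using mCherry's excitation peak near 587 nm and emission peak near 610 nm, and is typically used in transient transfection imaging studies of centrosome position, duplication and spindle formation.
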