Features (pLannotate 1.2.2; 16 found; start..end, strand, type, name):
      1..304     +  enhancer       CMV enhancer: human cytomegalovirus immediate early enhancer
    305..508     +  promoter       CMV promoter: human cytomegalovirus (CMV) immediate early promoter
    543..1895    +  CDS            TUBG1: TBG1_HUMAN - Also known as TUBG. Experimental evidence at protein level: Swiss-Prot protein existence level 1. Tubulin is the major constituent of microtubules. The gamma chain is found at microtubule organizing centers (MTOC) such as the spindle poles or the centrosome. Pericentriolar matrix component that regulates alpha/beta chain minus-end nucleation, centrosome duplication and spindle formation. From Homo sapiens (Human).
   1896..1933    +  misc_feature   MCS (fragment): multiple cloning site
   1947..2654    +  CDS            mCherry: mCherry is a basic (constitutively fluorescent) red fluorescent protein published in 2004, derived from Discosoma sp.. It is reported to be a very rapidly-maturing monomer with low acid sensitivity.
   2674..2757    +  CDS            large T antigen (fragment): large T antigen from SV40 (simian virus 40)
   2780..2901    +  polyA_signal   SV40 poly(A) signal: SV40 polyadenylation signal
   2935..3363    -  rep_origin     f1 ori (sequence partly withheld): f1 bacteriophage origin of replication; arrow indicates direction of (+) strand synthesis
   3390..3494    +  promoter       AmpR promoter: bla
   3496..3853    +  promoter       SV40 promoter: SV40 enhancer and early promoter
   3888..4682    +  CDS            NeoR/KanR: aminoglycoside phosphotransferase from Tn5; aph(3')-II (or nptII); confers resistance to neomycin, kanamycin, and G418 (Geneticin®)
   4703..4855    +  CDS            ble (fragment): BLE_KLEPN - Experimental evidence at protein level: Swiss-Prot protein existence level 1. Binding protein with a strong affinity to the bleomycin family of antibiotics. Binds to CL990; an antimitotic-antibiotic compound. From Klebsiella pneumoniae.
   4914..4961    +  polyA_signal   HSV TK poly(A) signal: herpes simplex virus thymidine kinase polyadenylation signal (Cole and Stacy, 1985)
   5052..5068    -  polyA_signal   bGH poly(A) signal (fragment): bovine growth hormone polyadenylation signal
   5290..5878    +  rep_origin     ori: high-copy-number ColE1/pMB1/pBR322/pUC origin of replication
   5993..6052    +  enhancer       CMV enhancer (fragment): human cytomegalovirus immediate early enhancer
>Addgene plasmid #55050 | mCherry-Gamma-Tubulin-17 | addgene full sequence | sequence record 215600 | Addgene NGS Result
CGTTACATAACTTACGGTAAATGGCCCGCCTGGCTGACCGCCCAACGACCCCCGCCCATTGACGTCAATA
ATGACGTATGTTCCCATAGTAACGCCAATAGGGACTTTCCATTGACGTCAATGGGTGGAGTATTTACGGT
AAACTGCCCACTTGGCAGTACATCAAGTGTATCATATGCCAAGTACGCCCCCTATTGACGTCAATGACGG
TAAATGGCCCGCCTGGCATTATGCCCAGTACATGACCTTATGGGACTTTCCTACTTGGCAGTACATCTAC
GTATTAGTCATCGCTATTACCATGGTGATGCGGTTTTGGCAGTACATCAATGGGCGTGGATAGCGGTTTG
ACTCACGGGGATTTCCAAGTCTCCACCCCATTGACGTCAATGGGAGTTTGTTTTGGCACCAAAATCAACG
GGACTTTCCAAAATGTCGTAACAACTCCGCCCCATTGACGCAAATGGGCGGTAGGCGTGTACGGTGGGAG
GTCTATATAAGCAGAGCTGGTTTAGTGAACCGTCAGATCCGCTAGCGCCACCATGCCGAGGGAAATCATC
ACCCTACAGTTGGGCCAGTGCGGCAATCAGATTGGGTTCGAGTTCTGGAAACAGCTGTGCGCCGAGCATG
GTATCAGCCCCGAGGGCATCGTGGAGGAGTTCGCCACCGAGGGCACTGACCACAAGGACGTCTTTTTCTA
CCAGGCAGACGATGAGCACTACATCCCCCGGGCCGTGCTGCTGGACTTGGAACCCCGGGTGATCCACTCC
ATCCTCAACTCCCCCTATGCCAAGCTCTACAACCCAGAGAACATCTACCTGTCGGAACATGGAGGAGGAG
CTGGCAACAACTGGGCCAGCGGATTCTCCCAGGGAGAAAAGATCCATGAGGACATTTTTGACATCATAGA
CCGGGAGGCAGATGGTAGTGACAGTCTAGAGGGCTTTGTGCTGTGTCACTCCATTGCTGGGGGGACAGGC
TCTGGACTGGGTTCCTACCTCTTAGAACGGCTGAATGACAGGTATCCTAAGAAGCTGGTGCAGACATACT
CAGTGTTTCCCAACCAGGACGAGATGAGCGATGTGGTGGTCCAGCCTTACAATTCACTCCTCACACTCAA
GAGGCTGACGCAGAATGCAGACTGTGTGGTGGTGCTGGACAACACAGCCCTGAACCGGATTGCCACAGAC
CGCCTGCACATCCAGAACCCATCCTTCTCCCAGATCAACCAGCTGGTGTCTACCATCATGTCAGCCAGCA
CCACCACCCTGCGCTACCCTGGCTACATGAACAATGACCTCATCGGCCTCATCGCCTCGCTCATTCCCAC
CCCACGGCTCCACTTCCTCATGACCGGCTACACCCCTCTCACTACGGACCAGTCAGTGGCCAGCGTGAGG
AAGACCACGGTCCTGGATGTCATGAGGCGGCTGCTGCAGCCCAAGAACGTGATGGTGTCCACAGGCCGAG
ACCGCCAGACCAACCACTGCTACATCGCCATCCTCAACATCATCCAGGGAGAGGTGGACCCCACCCAGGT
CCACAAGAGCTTGCAGAGGATCCGGGAACGCAAGTTGGCCAACTTCATCCCGTGGGGCCCCGCCAGCATC
CAGGTGGCCCTGTCGAGGAAGTCTCCCTACCTGCCCTCGGCCCACCGGGTCAGCGGGCTCATGATGGCCA
ACCACACCAGCATCTCCTCGCTCTTCGAGAGAACCTGTCGCCAGTATGACAAGCTGCGTAAGCGGGAGGC
CTTCCTGGAGCAGTTCCGCAAGGAGGACATGTTCAAGGACAACTTTGATGAGATGGACACATCCAGGGAG
ATTGTGCAGCAGCTCATCGATGAGTACCATGCGGCCACACGGCCAGACTACATCTCCTGGGGCACTCAGG
AGCAGCGAATTCTGCAGTCGACGGTACCGCGGGCCCGGGATCCACCGGTCGCCACCATGGTGAGCAAGGG
CGAGGAGGATAACATGGCCATCATCAAGGAGTTCATGCGCTTCAAGGTGCACATGGAGGGCTCCGTGAAC
GGCCACGAGTTCGAGATCGAGGGCGAGGGCGAGGGCCGCCCCTACGAGGGCACCCAGACCGCCAAGCTGA
AGGTGACCAAGGGTGGCCCCCTGCCCTTCGCCTGGGACATCCTGTCCCCTCAGTTCATGTACGGCTCCAA
GGCCTACGTGAAGCACCCCGCCGACATCCCCGACTACTTGAAGCTGTCCTTCCCCGAGGGCTTCAAGTGG
GAGCGCGTGATGAACTTCGAGGACGGCGGCGTGGTGACCGTGACCCAGGACTCCTCCCTGCAGGACGGCG
AGTTCATCTACAAGGTGAAGCTGCGCGGCACCAACTTCCCCTCCGACGGCCCCGTAATGCAGAAGAAGAC
CATGGGCTGGGAGGCCTCCTCCGAGCGGATGTACCCCGAGGACGGCGCCCTGAAGGGCGAGATCAAGCAG
AGGCTGAAGCTGAAGGACGGCGGCCACTACGACGCTGAGGTCAAGACCACCTACAAGGCCAAGAAGCCCG
TGCAGCTGCCCGGCGCCTACAACGTCAACATCAAGTTGGACATCACCTCCCACAACGAGGACTACACCAT
CGTGGAACAGTACGAACGCGCCGAGGGCCGCCACTCCACCGGCGGCATGGACGAGCTGTACAAGTAAAGC
GGCCGCGACTCTAGATCATAATCAGCCATACCACATTTGTAGAGGTTTTACTTGCTTTAAAAAACCTCCC
ACACCTCCCCCTGAACCTGAAACATAAAATGAATGCAATTGTTGTTGTTAACTTGTTTATTGCAGCTTAT
AATGGTTACAAATAAAGCAATAGCATCACAAATTTCACAAATAAAGCATTTTTTTCACTGCATTCTAGTT
GTGGTTTGTCCAAACTCATCAATGTATCTTAAGGCGTAAATTGTAAGCGTTAATATTTTGTTAAAATTCG
CGTTAAATTTTTGTTAAATCAGCTCATTTTTTAACCAATAGGCCGAAATCGGCAAAATCCCTTATAAATC
AAAAGAATAGACCGAGATAGGGT
[37 nt withheld, positions 3034-3070]
AAAGAACGTGGACTCCAACGTCAAAGG
[49 nt withheld, positions 3098-3146]
T
[91 nt withheld, positions 3148-3238]
G
[124 nt withheld, positions 3240-3363]
CAGGTGGCACTTTTCGGGGAAATGTGCGCGGAACCCCTATTTGTTTATTTTTCTAAATACATTCAAATAT
GTATCCGCTCATGAGACAATAACCCTGATAAATGCTTCAATAATATTGAAAAAGGAAGAGTCCTGAGGCG
GAAAGAACCAGCTGTGGAATGTGTGTCAGTTAGGGTGTGGAAAGTCCCCAGGCTCCCCAGCAGGCAGAAG
TATGCAAAGCATGCATCTCAATTAGTCAGCAACCAGGTGTGGAAAGTCCCCAGGCTCCCCAGCAGGCAGA
AGTATGCAAAGCATGCATCTCAATTAGTCAGCAACCATAGTCCCGCCCCTAACTCCGCCCATCCCGCCCC
TAACTCCGCCCAGTTCCGCCCATTCTCCGCCCCATGGCTGACTAATTTTTTTTATTTATGCAGAGGCCGA
GGCCGCCTCGGCCTCTGAGCTATTCCAGAAGTAGTGAGGAGGCTTTTTTGGAGGCCTAGGCTTTTGCAAA
GATCGATCAAGAGACAGGATGAGGATCGTTTCGCATGATTGAACAAGATGGATTGCACGCAGGTTCTCCG
GCCGCTTGGGTGGAGAGGCTATTCGGCTATGACTGGGCACAACAGACAATCGGCTGCTCTGATGCCGCCG
TGTTCCGGCTGTCAGCGCAGGGGCGCCCGGTTCTTTTTGTCAAGACCGACCTGTCCGGTGCCCTGAATGA
ACTGCAAGACGAGGCAGCGCGGCTATCGTGGCTGGCCACGACGGGCGTTCCTTGCGCAGCTGTGCTCGAC
GTTGTCACTGAAGCGGGAAGGGACTGGCTGCTATTGGGCGAAGTGCCGGGGCAGGATCTCCTGTCATCTC
ACCTTGCTCCTGCCGAGAAAGTATCCATCATGGCTGATGCAATGCGGCGGCTGCATACGCTTGATCCGGC
TACCTGCCCATTCGACCACCAAGCGAAACATCGCATCGAGCGAGCACGTACTCGGATGGAAGCCGGTCTT
GTCGATCAGGATGATCTGGACGAAGAGCATCAGGGGCTCGCGCCAGCCGAACTGTTCGCCAGGCTCAAGG
CGAGCATGCCCGACGGCGAGGATCTCGTCGTGACCCATGGCGATGCCTGCTTGCCGAATATCATGGTGGA
AAATGGCCGCTTTTCTGGATTCATCGACTGTGGCCGGCTGGGTGTGGCGGACCGCTATCAGGACATAGCG
TTGGCTACCCGTGATATTGCTGAAGAGCTTGGCGGCGAATGGGCTGACCGCTTCCTCGTGCTTTACGGTA
TCGCCGCTCCCGATTCGCAGCGCATCGCCTTCTATCGCCTTCTTGACGAGTTCTTCTGAGCGGGACTCTG
GGGTTCGAAATGACCGACCAAGCGACGCCCAACCTGCCATCACGAGATTTCGATTCCACCGCCGCCTTCT
ATGAAAGGTTGGGCTTCGGAATCGTTTTCCGGGACGCCGGCTGGATGATCCTCCAGCGCGGGGATCTCAT
GCTGGAGTTCTTCGCCCACCCTAGGGGGAGGCTAACTGAAACACGGAAGGAGACAATACCGGAAGGAACC
CGCGCTATGACGGCAATAAAAAGACAGAATAAAACGCACGGTGTTGGGTCGTTTGTTCATAAACGCGGGG
TTCGGTCCCAGGGCTGGCACTCTGTCGATACCCCACCGAGACCCCATTGGGGCCAATACGCCCGCGTTTC
TTCCTTTTCCCCACCCCACCCCCCAAGTTCGGGTGAAGGCCCAGGGCTCGCAGCCAACGTCGGGGCGGCA
GGCCCTGCCATAGCCTCAGGTTACTCATATATACTTTAGATTGATTTAAAACTTCATTTTTAATTTAAAA
GGATCTAGGTGAAGATCCTTTTTGATAATCTCATGACCAAAATCCCTTAACGTGAGTTTTCGTTCCACTG
AGCGTCAGACCCCGTAGAAAAGATCAAAGGATCTTCTTGAGATCCTTTTTTTCTGCGCGTAATCTGCTGC
TTGCAAACAAAAAAACCACCGCTACCAGCGGTGGTTTGTTTGCCGGATCAAGAGCTACCAACTCTTTTTC
CGAAGGTAACTGGCTTCAGCAGAGCGCAGATACCAAATACTGTTCTTCTAGTGTAGCCGTAGTTAGGCCA
CCACTTCAAGAACTCTGTAGCACCGCCTACATACCTCGCTCTGCTAATCCTGTTACCAGTGGCTGCTGCC
AGTGGCGATAAGTCGTGTCTTACCGGGTTGGACTCAAGACGATAGTTACCGGATAAGGCGCAGCGGTCGG
GCTGAACGGGGGGTTCGTGCACACAGCCCAGCTTGGAGCGAACGACCTACACCGAACTGAGATACCTACA
GCGTGAGCTATGAGAAAGCGCCACGCTTCCCGAAGGGAGAAAGGCGGACAGGTATCCGGTAAGCGGCAGG
GTCGGAACAGGAGAGCGCACGAGGGAGCTTCCAGGGGGAAACGCCTGGTATCTTTATAGTCCTGTCGGGT
TTCGCCACCTCTGACTTGAGCGTCGATTTTTGTGATGCTCGTCAGGGGGGCGGAGCCTATGGAAAAACGC
CAGCAACGCGGCCTTTTTACGGTTCCTGGCCTTTTGCTGGCCTTTTGCTCACATGTTCTTTCCTGCGTTA
TCCCCTGATTCTGTGGATAACCGTATTACCGCCATGCATTAGTTATTAATAGTAATCAATTACGGGGTCA
TTAGTTCATAGCCCATATATGGAGTTCCG
