>Addgene plasmid #55050 | mCherry-Gamma-Tubulin-17 | depositor partial sequence | sequence record 85434 | insert sequence
CGTCAGATCCGCTAGCGCCACCATGCCGAGGGAAATCATCACCCTACAGTTGGGCCAGTGCGGCAATCAG
ATTGGGTTCGAGTTCTGGAAACAGCTGTGCGCCGAGCATGGTATCAGCCCCGAGGGCATCGTGGAGGAGT
TCGCCACCGAGGGCACTGACCACAAGGACGTCTTTTTCTACCAGGCAGACGATGAGCACTACATCCCCCG
GGCCGTGCTGCTGGACTTGGAACCCCGGGTGATCCACTCCATCCTCAACTCCCCCTATGCCAAGCTCTAC
AACCCAGAGAACATCTACCTGTCGGAACATGGAGGAGGAGCTGGCAACAACTGGGCCAGCGGATTCTCCC
AGGGAGAAAAGATCCATGAGGACATTTTTGACATCATAGACCGGGAGGCAGATGGTAGTGACAGTCTAGA
GGGCTTTGTGCTGTGTCACTCCATTGCTGGGGGGACAGGCTCTGGACTGGGTTCCTACCTCTTAGAACGG
CTGAATGACAGGTATCCTAAGAAGCTGGTGCAGACATACTCAGTGTTTCCCAACCAGGACGAGATGAGCG
ATGTGGTGGTCCAGCCTTACAATTCACTCCTCACACTCAAGAGGCTGACGCAGAATGCAGACTGTGTGGT
GGTGCTGGACAACACAGCCCTGAACCGGATTGCCACAGACCGCCTGCACATCCAGAACCCATCCTTCTCC
CAGATCAACCAGCTGGTGTCTACCATCATGTCAGCCAGCACCACCACCCTGCGCTACCCTGGCTACATGA
ACAATGACCTCATCGGCCTCATCGCCTCGCTCATTCCCACCCCACGGCTCCACTTCCTCATGACCGGCTA
CACCCCTCTCACTACGGACCAGTCAGTGGCCAGCGTGAGGAAGACCACGGTCCTGGATGTCATGAGGCGG
CTGCTGCAGCCCAAGAACGTGATGGTGTCCACAGGCCGAGACCGCCAGACCAACCACTGCTACATCGCCA
TCCTCAACATCATCCAGGGAGAGGTGGACCCCACCCAGGTCCACAAGAGCTTGCAGAGGATCCGGGAACG
CAAGTTGGCCAACTTCATCCCGTGGGGCCCCGCCAGCATCCAGGTGGCCCTGTCGAGGAAGTCTCCCTAC
CTGCCCTCGGCCCACCGGGTCAGCGGGCTCATGATGGCCAACCACACCAGCATCTCCTCGCTCTTCGAGA
GAACCTGTCGCCAGTATGACAAGCTGCGTAAGCGGGAGGCCTTCCTGGAGCAGTTCCGCAAGGAGGACAT
GTTCAAGGACAACTTTGATGAGATGGACACATCCAGGGAGATTGTGCAGCAGCTCATCGATGAGTACCAT
GCGGCCACACGGCCAGACTACATCTCCTGGGGCACTCAGGAGCAGCGAATTCTGCAGTCGACGGTACCGC
GGGCCCGGGATCCACCGGTCGCCACCATGGTGAGCAAGGGCGAGGAGGATAACATGGCCATCATCAAGGA
GTTCATGCGCTTCAAGGTGCACATGGAGGGCTCCGTGAACGGCCACGAGTTCGAGATCGAGGGCGAGGGC
GAGGGCCGCCCCTACGAGGGCACCCAGACCGCCAAGCTGAAGGTGACCAAGGGTGGCCCCCTGCCCTTCG
CCTGGGACATCCTGTCCCCTCAGTTCATGTACGGCTCCAAGGCCTACGTGAAGCACCCCGCCGACATCCC
CGACTACTTGAAGCTGTCCTTCCCCGAGGGCTTCAAGTGGGAGCGCGTGATGAACTTCGAGGACGGCGGC
GTGGTGACCGTGACCCAGGACTCCTCCCTGCAGGACGGCGAGTTCATCTACAAGGTGAAGCTGCGCGGCA
CCAACTTCCCCTCCGACGGCCCCGTAATGCAGAAGAAGACCATGGGCTGGGAGGCCTCCTCCGAGCGGAT
GTACCCCGAGGACGGCGCCCTGAAGGGCGAGATCAAGCAGAGGCTGAAGCTGAAGGACGGCGGCCACTAC
GACGCTGAGGTCAAGACCACCTACAAGGCCAAGAAGCCCGTGCAGCTGCCCGGCGCCTACAACGTCAACA
TCAAGTTGGACATCACCTCCCACAACGAGGACTACACCATCGTGGAACAGTACGAACGCGCCGAGGGCCG
CCACTCCACCGGCGGCATGGACGAGCTGTACAAGTAAAGCGGCCGCGACTCTAGATCATAATCAGCCATA
CCACAT
