>Addgene plasmid #55050 | mCherry-Gamma-Tubulin-17 | addgene partial sequence | sequence record 98587 | mCherry-R 5'-TTGGTCACCTTCAGCTTGG-3'
CCTCGATCTCGAACTCGTGGCCGTTCACGGAGCCCTCCATGTGCACCTTGAAGCGCATGAACTCCTTGAT
GATGGCCATGTTATCCTCCTCGCCCTTGCTCACCATGGTGGCGACCGGTGGATCCCGGGCCCGCGGTACC
GTCGACTGCAGAATTCGCTGCTCCTGAGTGCCCCAGGAGATGTAGTCTGGCCGTGTGGCCGCATGGTACT
CATCGATGAGCTGCTGCACAATCTCCCTGGATGTGTCCATCTCATCAAAGTTGTCCTTGAACATGTCCTC
CTTGCGGAACTGCTCCAGGAAGGCCTCCCGCTTACGCAGCTTGTCATACTGGCGACAGGTTCTCTCGAAG
AGCGAGGAGATGCTGGTGTGGTTGGCCATCATGAGCCCGCTGACCCGGTGGGCCGAGGGCAGGTAGGGAG
ACTTCCTCGACAGGGCCACCTGGATGCTGGCGGGGCCCCACGGGATGAAGTTGGCCAACTTGCGTTCCCG
GATCCTCTGCAAGCTCTTGTGGACCTGGGTGGGGTCCACCTCTCCCTGGATGATGTTGAGGATGGCGATG
TAGCAGTGGTTGGTCTGGCGGTCTCGGCCTGTGGACACCATCACGTTCTTGGGCTGCAGCAGCCGCCTCA
TGACATCCAGGACCGTGGTCTTCCTCACGCTGGCCACTGACTGGTCCGTAGTGAGAGGGGTGTAGCCGGT
CATGAGGAAGTGGAGCCGTGGGGTGGGAATGAGCGAGGCGATGAGGCCGATGAGGTCATTGTTCATGTAG
CCAGGGTAGCGCAGGGTGGTGGTGCTGGCTGACATGATGGTAGACACCAGCTGGTTGATCTGGGAGAA
